>Addgene plasmid #177221 | mU6-sgNT-hU6-sgLkb1_1st | addgene full sequence | sequence record 363973 | Addgene NGS Result
ATTAGAGTGGAGGTTTGACAGCCGCCTAGCATTTCATCACATGGCCCGAGAGCTGCATCCGGACTGTACT
GGGTCTCTCTGGTTAGACCAGATCTGAGCCTGGGAGCTCTCTGGCTAACTAGGGAACCCACTGCTTAAGC
CTCAATAAAGCTTGCCTTGAGTGCTTCAAGTAGTGTGTGCCCGTCTGTTGTGTGACTCTGGTAACTAGAG
ATCCCTCAGACCCTTTTAGTCAGTGTGGAAAATCTCTAGCAGCATGTGAGCAAAAGGCCAGCAAAAGGCC
AGGAACCGTAAAAAGGCCGCGTTGCTGGCGTTTTTCCATAGGCTCCGCCCCCCTGACGAGCATCACAAAA
ATCGACGCTCAAGTCAGAGGTGGCGAAACCCGACAGGACTATAAAGATACCAGGCGTTTCCCCCTGGAAG
CTCCCTCGTGCGCTCTCCTGTTCCGACCCTGCCGCTTACCGGATACCTGTCCGCCTTTCTCCCTTCGGGA
AGCGTGGCGCTTTCTCATAGCTCACGCTGTAGGTATCTCAGTTCGGTGTAGGTCGTTCGCTCCAAGCTGG
GCTGTGTGCACGAACCCCCCGTTCAGCCCGACCGCTGCGCCTTATCCGGTAACTATCGTCTTGAGTCCAA
CCCGGTAAGACACGACTTATCGCCACTGGCAGCAGCCACTGGTAACAGGATTAGCAGAGCGAGGTATGTA
GGCGGTGCTACAGAGTTCTTGAAGTGGTGGCCTAACTACGGCTACACTAGAAGAACAGTATTTGGTATCT
GCGCTCTGCTGAAGCCAGTTACCTTCGGAAAAAGAGTTGGTAGCTCTTGATCCGGCAAACAAACCACCGC
TGGTAGCGGTGGTTTTTTTGTTTGCAAGCAGCAGATTACGCGCAGAAAAAAAGGATCTCAAGAAGATCCT
TTGATCTTTTCTACGGGGTCTGACGCTCAGTGGAACGAAAACTCACGTTAAGGGATTTTGGTCATGAGAT
TATCAAAAAGGATCTTCACCTAGATCCTTTTAAATTAAAAATGAAGTTTTAAATCAATCTAAAGTATATA
TGAGTAAACTTGGTCTGACAGTTACCAATGCTTAATCAGTGAGGCACCTATCTCAGCGATCTGTCTATTT
CGTTCATCCATAGTTGCCTGACTCCCCGTCGTGTAGATAACTACGATACGGGAGGGCTTACCATCTGGCC
CCAGTGCTGCAATGATACCGCGAGACCCACGCTCACCGGCTCCAGATTTATCAGCAATAAACCAGCCAGC
CGGAAGGGCCGAGCGCAGAAGTGGTCCTGCAACTTTATCCGCCTCCATCCAGTCTATTAATTGTTGCCGG
GAAGCTAGAGTAAGTAGTTCGCCAGTTAATAGTTTGCGCAACGTTGTTGCCATTGCTACAGGCATCGTGG
TGTCACGCTCGTCGTTTGGTATGGCTTCATTCAGCTCCGGTTCCCAACGATCAAGGCGAGTTACATGATC
CCCCATGTTGTGCAAAAAAGCGGTTAGCTCCTTCGGTCCTCCGATCGTTGTCAGAAGTAAGTTGGCCGCA
GTGTTATCACTCATGGTTATGGCAGCACTGCATAATTCTCTTACTGTCATGCCATCCGTAAGATGCTTTT
CTGTGACTGGTGAGTACTCAACCAAGTCATTCTGAGAATAGTGTATGCGGCGACCGAGTTGCTCTTGCCC
GGCGTCAATACGGGATAATACCGCGCCACATAGCAGAACTTTAAAAGTGCTCATCATTGGAAAACGTTCT
TCGGGGCGAAAACTCTCAAGGATCTTACCGCTGTTGAGATCCAGTTCGATGTAACCCACTCGTGCACCCA
ACTGATCTTCAGCATCTTTTACTTTCACCAGCGTTTCTGGGTGAGCAAAAACAGGAAGGCAAAATGCCGC
AAAAAAGGGAATAAGGGCGACACGGAAATGTTGAATACTCATACTCTTCCTTTTTCAATATTATTGAAGC
ATTTATCAGGGTTATTGTCTCATGAGCGGATACATATTTGAATGTATTTAGAAAAATAAACAAATAGGGG
TTCCGCGCACATTTCCCCGAAAAGTGCCACCTGACGTCGACGGATCGGGAGATCTCCCGATCCCCTATGG
TGCACTCTCAGTACAATCTGCTCTGATGCCGCATAGTTAAGCCAGTATCTGCTCCCTGCTTGTGTGTTGG
AGGTCGCTGAGTAGTGCGCGAGCAAAATTTAAGCTACAACAAGGCAAGGCTTGACCGACAATTGCATGAA
GAATCTGCTTAGGGTTAGGCGTTTTGCGCTGCTTCGCGATGTACGGGCCAGATATACGCGTTGACATTGA
TTATTGACTAGTTATTAATAGTAATCAATTACGGGGTCATTAGTTCATAGCCCATATATGGAGTTCCGCG
TTACATAACTTACGGTAAATGGCCCGCCTGGCTGACCGCCCAACGACCCCCGCCCATTGACGTCAATAAT
GACGTATGTTCCCATAGTAACGCCAATAGGGACTTTCCATTGACGTCAATGGGTGGAGTATTTACGGTAA
ACTGCCCACTTGGCAGTACATCAAGTGTATCATATGCCAAGTACGCCCCCTATTGACGTCAATGACGGTA
AATGGCCCGCCTGGCATTATGCCCAGTACATGACCTTATGGGACTTTCCTACTTGGCAGTACATCTACGT
ATTAGTCATCGCTATTACCATGGTGATGCGGTTTTGGCAGTACATCAATGGGCGTGGATAGCGGTTTGAC
TCACGGGGATTTCCAAGTCTCCACCCCATTGACGTCAATGGGAGTTTGTTTTGGCACCAAAATCAACGGG
ACTTTCCAAAATGTCGTAACAACTCCGCCCCATTGACGCAAATGGGCGGTAGGCGTGTACGGTGGGAGGT
CTATATAAGCAGCGCGTTTTGCCTGTACTGGGTCTCTCTGGTTAGACCAGATCTGAGCCTGGGAGCTCTC
TGGCTAACTAGGGAACCCACTGCTTAAGCCTCAATAAAGCTTGCCTTGAGTGCTTCAAGTAGTGTGTGCC
CGTCTGTTGTGTGACTCTGGTAACTAGAGATCCCTCAGACCCTTTTAGTCAGTGTGGAAAATCTCTAGCA
GTGGCGCCCGAACAGGGACTTGAAAGCGAAAGGGAAACCAGAGGAGCTCTCTCGACGCAGGACTCGGCTT
GCTGAAGCGCGCACGGCAAGAGGCGAGGGGCGGCGACTGGTGAGTACGCCAAAAATTTTGACTAGCGGAG
GCTAGAAGGAGAGAGATGGGTGCGAGAGCGTCAGTATTAAGCGGGGGAGAATTAGATCGCGATGGGAAAA
AATTCGGTTAAGGCCAGGGGGAAAGAAAAAATATAAATTAAAACATATAGTATGGGCAAGCAGGGAGCTA
GAACGATTCGCAGTTAATCCTGGCCTGTTAGAAACATCAGAAGGCTGTAGACAAATACTGGGACAGCTAC
AACCATCCCTTCAGACAGGATCAGAAGAACTTAGATCATTATATAATACAGTAGCAACCCTCTATTGTGT
GCATCAAAGGATAGAGATAAAAGACACCAAGGAAGCTTTAGACAAGATAGAGGAAGAGCAAAACAAAAGT
AAGACCACCGCACAGCAAGCGGCCGGCCGCTGATCTTCAGACCTGGAGGAGGAGATATGAGGGACAATTG
GAGAAGTGAATTATATAAATATAAAGTAGTAAAAATTGAACCATTAGGAGTAGCACCCACCAAGGCAAAG
AGAAGAGTGGTGCAGAGAGAAAAAAGAGCAGTGGGAATAGGAGCTTTGTTCCTTGGGTTCTTGGGAGCAG
CAGGAAGCACTATGGGCGCAGCGTCAATGACGCTGACGGTACAGGCCAGACAATTATTGTCTGGTATAGT
GCAGCAGCAGAACAATTTGCTGAGGGCTATTGAGGCGCAACAGCATCTGTTGCAACTCACAGTCTGGGGC
ATCAAGCAGCTCCAGGCAAGAATCCTGGCTGTGGAAAGATACCTAAAGGATCAACAGCTCCTGGGGATTT
GGGGTTGCTCTGGAAAACTCATTTGCACCACTGCTGTGCCTTGGAATGCTAGTTGGAGTAATAAATCTCT
GGAACAGATTTGGAATCACACGACCTGGATGGAGTGGGACAGAGAAATTAACAATTACACAAGCTTAATA
CACTCCTTAATTGAAGAATCGCAAAACCAGCAAGAAAAGAATGAACAAGAATTATTGGAATTAGATAAAT
GGGCAAGTTTGTGGAATTGGTTTAACATAACAAATTGGCTGTGGTATATAAAATTATTCATAATGATAGT
AGGAGGCTTGGTAGGTTTAAGAATAGTTTTTGCTGTACTTTCTATAGTGAATAGAGTTAGGCAGGGATAT
TCACCATTATCGTTTCAGACCCACCTCCCAACCCCGAGGGGACCCGACAGGCCCGAAGGAATAGAAGAAG
AAGGTGGAGAGAGAGACAGAGACAGATCCATTCGATTAGTGAACGGATCGGCACTGCGTGCGCCAATTCT
GCAGACAAATGGCAGTATTCATCCACAATTTTAAAAGAAAAGGGGGGATTGGGGGGTACAGTGCAGGGGA
AAGAATAGTAGACATAATAGCAACAGACATACAAACTAAAGAATTACAAAAACAAATTACAAAAATTCAA
AATTTTCGGGTTTATTACAGGGACAGCAGAGATCCAGTTTGGTTAGTACCGGGCCCGCTCTAGCCCTGCA
GGAACTGTTTAAACTGTGATCCGACGCGCCATCTCTAGGCCCGCGCCGGCCCCCTCGCACGGACTTGTGG
GAGAAGCTCGGCTACTCCCCTGCCCCGGTTAATTTGCATATAATATTTCCTAGTAACTATAGAGGCTTAA
TGTGCGATAAAAGACAGATAATCTGTTCTTTTTAATACTAGCTACATTTTACATGATAGGCTTGGATTTC
TATAAGAGATACAAATACTAAATTATTATTTTAAAAAACAGCACAAAAGGAAACTCACCCTAACTGTAAA
GTAATTGTGTGTTTTGAGACTATAAGTATCCCTTGGAGAACCACCTTGTTGGTGGTGGGCCGCAGTCACA
AGTTTGAGAGCTAAGCAGAAAGCTGCATAGCAAGTTCAAATAAGGCTAGTCCGTACACAACTTGAAAAAG
TGGCAGCCGAGTCGGCTGCTTTTTTTGCTCGAATCTACACTCAGCTATGGCGCGCCCCAAGGTCGGGCAG
GAAGAGGGCCTATTTCCCATGATTCCTTCATATTTGCATATACGATACAAGGCTGTTAGAGAGATAATTG
GAATTAATTTGACTGTAAACACAAAGATATTAGTACAAAATACGTGACGTAGAAAGTAATAATTTCTTGG
GTAGTTTGCAGTTTTAAAATTATGTTTTAAAATGGACTATCATATGCTTACCGTAACTTGAAAGTATTTC
GATTTCTTGGCTTTATATATCTTGTGGAAAGCCAGAAACATGGCGAGGTATTCGGCTCCGCGGTTTCAGA
GCTAAGCACAAGAGTGCATAGCAAGTTGAAATAAGGCTAGTCCGTTTACAACTTGAAAAAGTGGCACCCG
AGTCGGGTGCTTTTTTTGTTTGGCGCGCCTATGGCTTAATTAACATGGCGGCCGCATTCTACCGGGTAGG
GGAGGCGCTTTTCCCAAGGCAGTCTGGAGCATGCGCTTTAGCAGCCCCGCTGGGCACTTGGCGCTACACA
AGTGGCCTCTGGCCTCGCACACATTCCACATCCACCGGTAGGCGCCAACCGGCTCCGTTCTTTGGTGGCC
CCTTCGCGCCACCTTCTACTCCTCCCCTAGTCAGGAAGTTCCCCCCCGCCCCGCAGCTCGCGTCGTGCAG
GACGTGACAAATGGAAGTAGCACGTCTCACTAGTCTCGTGCAGATGGACAGCACCGCTGAGCAATGGAAG
CGGGTAGGCCTTTGGGGCAGCGGCCAATAGCAGCTTTGCTCCTTCGCTTTCTGGGCTCAGAGGCTGGGAA
GGGGTGGGTCCGGGGGCGGGCTCAGGGGCGGGCTCAGGGGCGGGGCGGGCGCCCGAAGGTCCTCCGGAGG
CCCGGCATTCTGCACGCTTCAAAAGCGCACGTCTGCCGCGCTGTTCTCCTCTTCCTCATCTCCGGGACCC
GGGATGCCCAAGAAGAAGAGGAAGGTGTCCAATTTACTGACCGTACACCAAAATTTGCCTGCATTACCGG
TCGATGCAACGAGTGATGAGGTTCGCAAGAACCTGATGGACATGTTCAGGGATCGCCAGGCGTTTTCTGA
GCATACCTGGAAAATGCTTCTGTCCGTTTGCCGGTCGTGGGCGGCATGGTGCAAGTTGAATAACCGGAAA
TGGTTTCCCGCAGAACCTGAAGATGTTCGCGATTATCTTCTATATCTTCAGGCGCGCGGTCTGGCAGTAA
AAACTATCCAGCAACATTTGGGCCAGCTAAACATGCTTCATCGTCGGTCCGGGCTGCCACGACCAAGTGA
CAGCAATGCTGTTTCACTGGTTATGCGGCGGATCCGAAAAGAAAACGTTGATGCCGGTGAACGTGCAAAA
CAGGCTCTAGCGTTCGAACGCACTGATTTCGACCAGGTTCGTTCACTCATGGAAAATAGCGATCGCTGCC
AGGATATACGTAATCTGGCATTTCTGGGGATTGCTTATAACACCCTGTTACGTATAGCCGAAATTGCCAG
GATCAGGGTTAAAGATATCTCACGTACTGACGGTGGGAGAATGTTAATCCATATTGGCAGAACGAAAACG
CTGGTTAGCACCGCAGGTGTAGAGAAGGCACTTAGCCTGGGGGTAACTAAACTGGTCGAGCGATGGATTT
CCGTCTCTGGTGTAGCTGATGATCCGAATAACTACCTGTTTTGCCGGGTCAGAAAAAATGGTGTTGCCGC
GCCATCTGCCACCAGCCAGCTATCAACTCGCGCCCTGGAAGGGATTTTTGAAGCAACTCATCGATTGATT
TACGGCGCTAAGGATGACTCTGGTCAGAGATACCTGGCCTGGTCTGGACACAGTGCCCGTGTCGGAGCCG
CGCGAGATATGGCCCGCGCTGGAGTTTCAATACCGGAGATCATGCAAGCTGGTGGCTGGACCAATGTAAA
TATTGTCATGAACTATATCCGTAACCTGGATAGTGAAACAGGGGCAATGGTGCGCCTGCTGGAAGATGGC
GATTAGCCATGTTTAAGGGTTCCGGTTCCACTAGGTACAATTCGATATCAAGCTTATCGATAATCAACCT
CTGGATTACAAAATTTGTGAAAGATTGACTGGTATTCTTAACTATGTTGCTCCTTTTACGCTATGTGGAT
ACGCTGCTTTAATGCCTTTGTATCATGCTATTGCTTCCCGTATGGCTTTCATTTTCTCCTCCTTGTATAA
ATCCTGGTTGCTGTCTCTTTATGAGGAGTTGTGGCCCGTTGTCAGGCAACGTGGCGTGGTGTGCACTGTG
TTTGCTGACGCAACCCCCACTGGTTGGGGCATTGCCACCACCTGTCAGCTCCTTTCCGGGACTTTCGCTT
TCCCCCTCCCTATTGCCACGGCGGAACTCATCGCCGCCTGCCTTGCCCGCTGCTGGACAGGGGCTCGGCT
GTTGGGCACTGACAATTCCGTGGTGTTGTCGGGGAAATCATCGTCCTTTCCTTGGCTGCTCGCCTGTGTT
GCCACCTGGATTCTGCGCGGGACGTCCTTCTGCTACGTCCCTTCGGCCCTCAATCCAGCGGACCTTCCTT
CCCGCGGCCTGCTGCCGGCTCTGCGGCCTCTTCCGCGTCTTCGCCTTCGCCCTCAGACGAGTCGGATCTC
CCTTTGGGCCGCCTCCCCGCATCGATACCGTCGACCTCGATCGAGACCTAGAAAAACATGGAGCAATCAC
AAGTAGCAATACAGCAGCTACCAATGCTGATTGTGCCTGGCTAGAAGCACAAGAGGAGGAGGAGGTGGGT
TTTCCAGTCACACCTCAGGTACCTTTAAGACCAATGACTTACAAGGCAGCTGTAGATCTTAGCCACTTTT
TAAAAGAAAAGGGGGGACTGGAAGGGCTAATTCACTCCCAACGAAGACAAGATATCCTTGATCTGTGGAT
CTACCACACACAAGGCTACTTCCCTGATTGGCAGAACTACACACCAGGGCCAGGGATCAGATATCCACTG
ACCTTTGGATGGTGCTACAAGCTAGTACCAGTTGAGCAAGAGAAGGTAGAAGAAGCCAATGAAGGAGAGA
ACACCCGCTTGTTACACCCTGTGAGCCTGCATGGGATGGATGACCCGGAGAGAGAAGT
Features (pLannotate 1.2.2; 21 found; start..end, strand, type, name):
     71..251     +  LTR            5' LTR (truncated): truncated 5' long terminal repeat (LTR) from HIV-1
    313..901     -  rep_origin     ori: high-copy-number ColE1/pMB1/pBR322/pUC origin of replication
   1072..1932    -  CDS            AmpR: β-lactamase; bla; confers resistance to ampicillin, carbenicillin, and related antibiotics
   1933..2037    -  promoter       AmpR promoter: bla
   2096..2148    -  misc_feature   bom (fragment): basis of mobility region from pBR322
   2303..2682    +  enhancer       CMV enhancer: human cytomegalovirus immediate early enhancer
   2683..2882    +  promoter       CMV promoter: human cytomegalovirus (CMV) immediate early promoter
   2900..3080    +  LTR            5' LTR (truncated): truncated 5' long terminal repeat (LTR) from HIV-1
   3127..3252    +  misc_feature   HIV-1 Ψ: packaging signal of human immunodeficiency virus type 1
   3236..3574    +  CDS            HIV-1 gag (fragment): gag protein from human immunodeficiency virus 1; gag
   3749..3982    +  misc_feature   RRE: The Rev response element (RRE) of HIV-1 allows for Rev-dependent mRNA export from the nucleus to the cytoplasm.
   4359..4459    +  CDS            Rev (fragment): human immunodeficiency virus 1 (HIV-1) Rev protein; rev; enhances nuclear export of unspliced and incompletely spliced viral mRNAs
   4509..4626    +  misc_feature   cPPT/CTS: central polypurine tract and central termination sequence of HIV-1
   4708..5010    +  promoter       U6 promoter: RNA polymerase III promoter for mouse U6 snRNA (Das et al., 1988)
   5184..5421    +  promoter       U6 promoter: RNA polymerase III promoter for human U6 snRNA
   5594..6086    +  promoter       PGK promoter: mouse phosphoglycerate kinase 1 promoter
   6116..7146    +  CDS            Cre (fragment): site-specific recombinase Cre is a site-specific recombinase from bacteriophage P1. Recombination occurs at loxP sequences.
   7179..7202    +  misc_feature   MCS (fragment): pBluescript multiple cloning site
   7202..7790    +  misc_feature   WPRE: woodchuck hepatitis virus posttranscriptional regulatory element
   7791..7810    +  misc_feature   MCS (fragment): pBluescript multiple cloning site
   7812..64      +  CDS            nef (fragment) (across the origin): NEF_HV1LA - Experimental evidence at protein level: Swiss-Prot protein existence level 1. Extracellular Nef protein targets CD4(+) T-lymphocytes for apoptosis by interacting with CXCR4 surface receptors. From Human immunodeficiency virus type 1 group M subtype B (isolate Lai) (HIV-1).
