[The description below was written by a language model from this plasmid's Addgene catalogue record and pLannotate feature annotations shown in this document.]
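Description:
mU6-sgNT-hU6-sgLkb1_1st is a lentiviral transfer plasmid built on the pLL3.3 backbone that delivers two guide RNAs together with Cre recombinase. It is maintained in bacteria through a high-copy ColE1/pUC-type origin and selected with ampicillin via the β-lactamase gene. The viral portion begins with a CMV enhancer/promoter fused to a truncated HIV-1 5' LTR, which drives transcription of the viral genome in packaging cells. This is followed by the Ψ packaging signal with a partial gag sequence, the Rev response element for nuclear export of the unspliced genomic RNA, and the cPPT/CTS element that aids nuclear import in transduced cells. A second truncated LTR annotation preceded by a nef fragment marks the 3' end of the provirus. No structural or enzymatic viral genes are annotated, so these functions must be supplied in trans during packaging.

The payload consists of two tandem RNA polymerase III cassettes and one polymerase II cassette. A mouse U6 promoter expresses a non-targeting control guide (sgNT1), and a human U6 promoter expresses a guide against mouse Lkb1. Using two different U6 promoters reduces sequence repetition within the viral genome. Downstream, the mouse PGK promoter drives Cre, followed by a WPRE to enhance transcript stability and expression. The guide scaffolds themselves are not annotated in the feature table, and no Cas9 gene is present, so the nuclease must come from the target cells or animal. The record states only that the plasmid expresses these guides and Cre. The design fits use in mice or cells carrying Cre-dependent alleles, where Cre recombines loxP-flanked sequences while the guide directs disruption of Lkb1.
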