Addgene plasmid #177221: mU6-sgNT-hU6-sgLkb1_1st
Purpose: Expresses a Lkb1-targeting and a non-targeting gRNAs and Cre-recombinase
Depositing lab: Monte Winslow. Depositing organization: Stanford University.
Backbone
  Vector backbone: pLL3.3
  Vector type: Lentiviral
Growth in bacteria
  Bacterial resistance: Ampicillin, 100 μg/mL
  Growth temperature: 37°C
  Growth strain: NEB Stable
  Copy number: High Copy
Gene/Insert
  Gene/Insert name: sgNT1/sgLkb1_1st
  gRNA/shRNA sequence: GCGAGGTATTCGGCTCCGCG/GTGGTGGGCCGCAGTCACAA
  Species: M. musculus (mouse)
  Promoter: mU6/hU6
  Cloning method: Gibson Cloning
Terms and licenses: Academic/Nonprofit Terms; Industry Terms: Not Available to Industry
How to cite: mU6-sgNT-hU6-sgLkb1_1st was a gift from Monte Winslow (Addgene plasmid # 177221 ; http://n2t.net/addgene:177221 ; RRID:Addgene_177221)
